Addgene plasmid #101472: pDONR221-ZNF835
Purpose: Donor Vector containing ZNF835 transcription factor, part of the Human TFome Collection
Depositing lab: George Church. Depositing organization: Harvard Medical School. Publication: A comprehensive library of human transcription factors for cell fate engineering. Ng AHM, Khoshakhlagh P, Rojo Arias JE, Pasquini G, Wang K, Swiersy A, Shipman SL, Appleton E, Kiaee K, Kohman RE, Vernet A, Dysart M, Leeper K, Saylor W, Huang JY, Graveline A, Taipale J, Hill DE, Vidal M, Melero-Martin JM, Busskamp V, Church GM. Nat Biotechnol. 2021 Apr;39(4):510-519. doi: 10.1038/s41587-020-0742-6. Epub 2020 Nov 30. PubMed 33257861.
Backbone
  Vector backbone: pDONR221
  Backbone manufacturer: Invitrogen
  Vector type: Gateway shuttling vector
Growth in bacteria
  Bacterial resistance: Kanamycin, 50 μg/mL
  Growth temperature: 37°C
  Growth strain: DH5alpha
  Copy number: High Copy
Gene/Insert
  Gene/Insert name: ZNF835 (alt name: Q9Y2P0 (Uniprot ID))
  Species: H. sapiens (human)
  Mutation: Last nucleotide of stop codon removed to allow for Gateway C-terminal fusions
  Entrez Gene: ZNF835 (a.k.a. BC37295_3)
  Cloning method: Gateway Cloning
  Sequencing primers: 5′ M13F(-21); 3′ M13R
Terms and licenses: Academic/Nonprofit Terms; Industry Terms: Not Available to Industry
Depositor comments: Harvard generated by gene synthesis
How to cite: pDONR221-ZNF835 was a gift from George Church (Addgene plasmid # 101472 ; http://n2t.net/addgene:101472 ; RRID:Addgene_101472)
