[The description below was written by a language model from this plasmid's Addgene catalogue record and pLannotate feature annotations shown in this document.]
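Description:
pDONR221-ZNF835 is a Gateway entry clone built on Invitrogen's pDONR221 backbone and carries the coding sequence of the human zinc-finger protein ZNF835, a putative transcriptional regulator. It belongs to the Human TFome Collection, a library of human transcription factor open reading frames assembled for cell fate engineering, and the insert was produced by gene synthesis. The plasmid is maintained in E. coli through a high-copy ColE1/pUC-type origin and selected with kanamycin via the aph(3')-Ia resistance gene. The vector has no promoter positioned to express the insert in mammalian cells, so it serves as a shuttling and storage construct rather than an expression vector.

In the 4,160 nt circular sequence, the ORF lies between attL1 and attL2, the recombination sites that LR Clonase uses to move an insert directionally into an attR-containing destination vector. The numbering starts at the beginning of the ORF, so attL1 appears at the very end of the map. The annotation software labels only the two ends of the insert as ZNF835 fragments. It also assigns a very short internal stretch to an engineered zinc-finger domain, which most likely reflects the repetitive zinc-finger motifs rather than a separate element. The last nucleotide of the stop codon has been removed, so the reading frame stays open through attL2 and C-terminal tags or reporters supplied by a destination vector can be fused in frame. The rrnB T1 and T2 terminators upstream of attL1 insulate the insert from read-through transcription. A T7 promoter sits just beyond attL2, facing back toward the insert. The short lacI and lacZα matches are backbone remnants. M13 forward and reverse primer sites flank the cassette for sequence verification.
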