Features (pLannotate 1.2.2; 12 found; start..end, strand, type, name):
      1..405     +  CDS            ZNF835 (fragment): ZN835_HUMAN - Experimental evidence at protein level: Swiss-Prot protein existence level 1. May be involved in transcriptional regulation. From Homo sapiens (Human).
    472..488     +  CDS            CCR5TC (fragment): zinc-finger domain from the CCR5-224 (+) zinc-finger nuclease that recognizes the left half-site target sequence in the human CCR5 gene (Perez et al., 2008; Gross et al., 2013)
   1480..1611    +  CDS            ZNF835 (fragment): ZN835_HUMAN - Experimental evidence at protein level: Swiss-Prot protein existence level 1. May be involved in transcriptional regulation. From Homo sapiens (Human).
   1615..1714    -  protein_bind   attL2: mutant version of attL; recombination site for the Gateway® LR reaction LR Clonase™
   1732..1750    -  promoter       T7 promoter: promoter for bacteriophage T7 RNA polymerase
   1884..2693    +  CDS            KanR: aminoglycoside phosphotransferase; aph(3')-Ia; confers resistance to kanamycin in bacteria or G418 (Geneticin®) in eukaryotes
   2840..3428    +  rep_origin     ori: high-copy-number ColE1/pMB1/pBR322/pUC origin of replication
   3611..3703    +  CDS            lacI (fragment): lac repressor; lacI; The lac repressor binds to the lac operator to inhibit transcription in E. coli. This inhibition can be relieved by adding lactose or isopropyl-β-D-thiogalactopyranoside (IPTG).
   3758..3785    -  terminator     rrnB T2 terminator: transcription terminator T2 from the E. coli rrnB gene
   3917..3960    +  terminator     rrnB T1 terminator: Escherichia coli rrnB; transcription terminator T1 from the E. coli rrnB gene
   4007..4043    -  CDS            lacZα (fragment): LacZα fragment of β-galactosidase; lacZ fragment
   4059..4158    +  protein_bind   attL1: mutant version of attL; recombination site for the Gateway® LR reaction LR Clonase™
>Addgene plasmid #101472 | pDONR221-ZNF835 | depositor full sequence | sequence record 191405 | Full Sequence
ATGGAGGGCCTGCTGAGCGTGGCCCTGCAAGGCGCCGAGCTGGAGGGCAACTGGAAGCACGAGGGCCAGG
TGGAGGATCTGCAGGAGAATCAGGAGTCTTGCCCTGAACCCGAGGCCGTGGCCTGCAAAGGCGATCCCGC
CGGCGATAGCATGCAGGAGCGGGACGAGTTCAGCAGAATCCCCAGAACCATCAGCTCTCCCGCCGCTACC
CAGGCCAGCGTGCCTGATGACAGCTCCAGCAGAAGATGTAGCGCCCCTGGCGAGTCCCCCAAGGAGAGAC
ACCCTGACAGCAGACAGAGGGAGAGAGGCGGCGGCCCCAAGAAGCCTTGGAAGTGCGGAGACTGTGGCAA
GGCTTTCAGCTACTGCTCCGCCTTCATCCTGCATCAGCGGATTCATACCGGAGAAAAGCCCTTCGCCTGC
CCTGAGTGTGGAAAAGCATTCAGCCAGAGCGTGCACCTCACACTCCATCAGAGAACCCACACCGGAGAGA
AACCTTACGCCTGTCACGAGTGCGGGAAGGCCTTCTCTCAGGGCTCCTACCTGGCCAGCCACTGGAGAAC
ACACACAGGAGAGAAGCCTCACAGATGCGCCGACTGTGGTAAGGCCTTCACCAGAGTGACCCACCTGACA
CAGCATAGAAGAGTCCACACAGGTGAGAGGCCCTACGCCTGCGCCCAGTGCGCCAAGGCATTTCGGAATA
GAAGCTCCCTGATCGAGCACCAGCGGATCCACACTGGCGAGAAGCCCTACGAATGCAGCGCCTGTGCTAA
AGCCTTTAGATTCAGCAGCGCCCTGATCAGACACCAGAGAATTCACACAGAGGAGAAACCCTATAGATGC
GGACAGTGCGCTAAGGCATTCGCCCAGATCGCCCATCTGACCCAGCACAGGAGGGTGCATACCGGCGAAA
AGCCTTATACCTGCCAGGACTGCGGCGCCCTGTTCTCCCAGAGCGCCTCACTGGCCGAGCACAGAAGAAT
CCATACAGGCGAGAAACCATATGCCTGCGGCCAATGCGCCAAAGCTTTCACCCAGGTGAGCCACCTCACC
CAGCATCAGAGGACCCATACCGGGGAACGCCCCTACCCCTGCCACGACTGCGGAAAAAGATTTAGCAACA
GAAGCCACCTTCTGCAGCACAGACTGGTGCACACCGGGGAGCGGCCCTACAGATGCCTGCAGTGTGGCGC
CGCCTTCTCCCACGTGAGCAGCCTCATCGAACACCAGAAGATTCACACCGGCGAGAGGCCATACAAGTGC
GGGGAGTGCGGAAAGGCATTTAGCCAGGGCAGCAGCCTGGCTCTGCACCAAAGAACTCACACAGGCGAAA
GACCCTACACATGCCCCGAGTGTGGCAAAGCCTTCAGCAACAGGAGCTACCTGATCCAGCACCACATCGT
GCACACAGGGGAGAAGCCATACGAGTGCAGCGGCTGCGGCAAGGCCTTTAGCTTCAGCTCAGCCCTGATT
AGGCACCAGAGGACACACGCCGACAGCAGCGGCAGACTGTGCCCTGCTCCCACACCCGATAGCACTCCTG
GCCTGTCTCAGGGAGGCGAGACATGTCAGCAGGGCTGTCCAGGCAGAAATCCCAGAGGCCCCGCCGAGGA
CTATACCCAGCTTTCTTGTACAAAGTTGGCATTATAAGAAAGCATTGCTTATCAATTTGTTGCAACGAAC
AGGTCACTATCAGTCAAAATAAAATCATTATTTGCCATCCAGCTGATATCCCCTATAGTGAGTCGTATTA
CATGGTCATAGCTGTTTCCTGGCAGCTCTGGCCCGTGTCTCAAAATCTCTGATGTTACATTGCACAAGAT
AAAAATATATCATCATGAACAATAAAACTGTCTGCTTACATAAACAGTAATACAAGGGGTGTTATGAGCC
ATATTCAACGGGAAACGTCGAGGCCGCGATTAAATTCCAACATGGATGCTGATTTATATGGGTATAAATG
GGCTCGCGATAATGTCGGGCAATCAGGTGCGACAATCTATCGCTTGTATGGGAAGCCCGATGCGCCAGAG
TTGTTTCTGAAACATGGCAAAGGTAGCGTTGCCAATGATGTTACAGATGAGATGGTCAGACTAAACTGGC
TGACGGAATTTATGCCTCTTCCGACCATCAAGCATTTTATCCGTACTCCTGATGATGCATGGTTACTCAC
CACTGCGATCCCCGGAAAAACAGCATTCCAGGTATTAGAAGAATATCCTGATTCAGGTGAAAATATTGTT
GATGCGCTGGCAGTGTTCCTGCGCCGGTTGCATTCGATTCCTGTTTGTAATTGTCCTTTTAACAGCGATC
GCGTATTTCGTCTCGCTCAGGCGCAATCACGAATGAATAACGGTTTGGTTGATGCGAGTGATTTTGATGA
CGAGCGTAATGGCTGGCCTGTTGAACAAGTCTGGAAAGAAATGCATAAACTTTTGCCATTCTCACCGGAT
TCAGTCGTCACTCATGGTGATTTCTCACTTGATAACCTTATTTTTGACGAGGGGAAATTAATAGGTTGTA
TTGATGTTGGACGAGTCGGAATCGCAGACCGATACCAGGATCTTGCCATCCTATGGAACTGCCTCGGTGA
GTTTTCTCCTTCATTACAGAAACGGCTTTTTCAAAAATATGGTATTGATAATCCTGATATGAATAAATTG
CAGTTTCATTTGATGCTCGATGAGTTTTTCTAATCAGAATTGGTTAATTGGTTGTAACACTGGCAGAGCA
TTACGCTGACTTGACGGGACGGCGCAAGCTCATGACCAAAATCCCTTAACGTGAGTTACGCGTCGTTCCA
CTGAGCGTCAGACCCCGTAGAAAAGATCAAAGGATCTTCTTGAGATCCTTTTTTTCTGCGCGTAATCTGC
TGCTTGCAAACAAAAAAACCACCGCTACCAGCGGTGGTTTGTTTGCCGGATCAAGAGCTACCAACTCTTT
TTCCGAAGGTAACTGGCTTCAGCAGAGCGCAGATACCAAATACTGTTCTTCTAGTGTAGCCGTAGTTAGG
CCACCACTTCAAGAACTCTGTAGCACCGCCTACATACCTCGCTCTGCTAATCCTGTTACCAGTGGCTGCT
GCCAGTGGCGATAAGTCGTGTCTTACCGGGTTGGACTCAAGACGATAGTTACCGGATAAGGCGCAGCGGT
CGGGCTGAACGGGGGGTTCGTGCACACAGCCCAGCTTGGAGCGAACGACCTACACCGAACTGAGATACCT
ACAGCGTGAGCTATGAGAAAGCGCCACGCTTCCCGAAGGGAGAAAGGCGGACAGGTATCCGGTAAGCGGC
AGGGTCGGAACAGGAGAGCGCACGAGGGAGCTTCCAGGGGGAAACGCCTGGTATCTTTATAGTCCTGTCG
GGTTTCGCCACCTCTGACTTGAGCGTCGATTTTTGTGATGCTCGTCAGGGGGGCGGAGCCTATGGAAAAA
CGCCAGCAACGCGGCCTTTTTACGGTTCCTGGCCTTTTGCTGGCCTTTTGCTCACATGTTCTTTCCTGCG
TTATCCCCTGATTCTGTGGATAACCGTATTACCGCCTTTGAGTGAGCTGATACCGCTCGCCGCAGCCGAA
CGACCGAGCGCAGCGAGTCAGTGAGCGAGGAAGCGGAAGAGCGCCCAATACGCAAACCGCCTCTCCCCGC
GCGTTGGCCGATTCATTAATGCAGCTGGCACGACAGGTTTCCCGACTGGAAAGCGGGCAGTGAGCGCAAC
GCAATTAATACGCGTACCGCTAGCCAGGAAGAGTTTGTAGAAACGCAAAAAGGCCATCCGTCAGGATGGC
CTTCTGCTTAGTTTGATGCCTGGCAGTTTATGGCGGGCGTCCTGCCCGCCACCCTCCGGGCCGTTGCTTC
ACAACGTTCAAATCCGCTCCCGGCGGATTTGTCCTACTCAGGAGAGCGTTCACCGACAAACAACAGATAA
AACGAAAGGCCCAGTCTTCCGACTGAGCCTTTCGTTTTATTTGATGCCTGGCAGTTCCCTACTCTCGCGT
TAACGCTAGCATGGATGTTTTCCCAGTCACGACGTTGTAAAACGACGGCCAGTCTTAAGCTCGGGCCCCA
AATAATGATTTTATTTTGACTGATAGTGACCTGTTCGTTGCAACAAATTGATGAGCAATGCTTTTTTATA
ATGCCAACTTTGTACAAAAAAGCAGGCTTA
