>Addgene plasmid #101472 | pDONR221-ZNF835 | depositor partial sequence | sequence record 191406 | insert
ATGGAGGGCCTGCTGAGCGTGGCCCTGCAAGGCGCCGAGCTGGAGGGCAACTGGAAGCACGAGGGCCAGG
TGGAGGATCTGCAGGAGAATCAGGAGTCTTGCCCTGAACCCGAGGCCGTGGCCTGCAAAGGCGATCCCGC
CGGCGATAGCATGCAGGAGCGGGACGAGTTCAGCAGAATCCCCAGAACCATCAGCTCTCCCGCCGCTACC
CAGGCCAGCGTGCCTGATGACAGCTCCAGCAGAAGATGTAGCGCCCCTGGCGAGTCCCCCAAGGAGAGAC
ACCCTGACAGCAGACAGAGGGAGAGAGGCGGCGGCCCCAAGAAGCCTTGGAAGTGCGGAGACTGTGGCAA
GGCTTTCAGCTACTGCTCCGCCTTCATCCTGCATCAGCGGATTCATACCGGAGAAAAGCCCTTCGCCTGC
CCTGAGTGTGGAAAAGCATTCAGCCAGAGCGTGCACCTCACACTCCATCAGAGAACCCACACCGGAGAGA
AACCTTACGCCTGTCACGAGTGCGGGAAGGCCTTCTCTCAGGGCTCCTACCTGGCCAGCCACTGGAGAAC
ACACACAGGAGAGAAGCCTCACAGATGCGCCGACTGTGGTAAGGCCTTCACCAGAGTGACCCACCTGACA
CAGCATAGAAGAGTCCACACAGGTGAGAGGCCCTACGCCTGCGCCCAGTGCGCCAAGGCATTTCGGAATA
GAAGCTCCCTGATCGAGCACCAGCGGATCCACACTGGCGAGAAGCCCTACGAATGCAGCGCCTGTGCTAA
AGCCTTTAGATTCAGCAGCGCCCTGATCAGACACCAGAGAATTCACACAGAGGAGAAACCCTATAGATGC
GGACAGTGCGCTAAGGCATTCGCCCAGATCGCCCATCTGACCCAGCACAGGAGGGTGCATACCGGCGAAA
AGCCTTATACCTGCCAGGACTGCGGCGCCCTGTTCTCCCAGAGCGCCTCACTGGCCGAGCACAGAAGAAT
CCATACAGGCGAGAAACCATATGCCTGCGGCCAATGCGCCAAAGCTTTCACCCAGGTGAGCCACCTCACC
CAGCATCAGAGGACCCATACCGGGGAACGCCCCTACCCCTGCCACGACTGCGGAAAAAGATTTAGCAACA
GAAGCCACCTTCTGCAGCACAGACTGGTGCACACCGGGGAGCGGCCCTACAGATGCCTGCAGTGTGGCGC
CGCCTTCTCCCACGTGAGCAGCCTCATCGAACACCAGAAGATTCACACCGGCGAGAGGCCATACAAGTGC
GGGGAGTGCGGAAAGGCATTTAGCCAGGGCAGCAGCCTGGCTCTGCACCAAAGAACTCACACAGGCGAAA
GACCCTACACATGCCCCGAGTGTGGCAAAGCCTTCAGCAACAGGAGCTACCTGATCCAGCACCACATCGT
GCACACAGGGGAGAAGCCATACGAGTGCAGCGGCTGCGGCAAGGCCTTTAGCTTCAGCTCAGCCCTGATT
AGGCACCAGAGGACACACGCCGACAGCAGCGGCAGACTGTGCCCTGCTCCCACACCCGATAGCACTCCTG
GCCTGTCTCAGGGAGGCGAGACATGTCAGCAGGGCTGTCCAGGCAGAAATCCCAGAGGCCCCGCCGAGGA
CTA
